Addgene plasmid #180769: mitoZFD_ND1-Right-G1397-C
Purpose: Expresses mitoZFD_ND1-Right-G1397-C(DddAtox half) in mammalian cells
Depositing lab: Jin-Soo Kim. Depositing organization: Institute for Basic Science. Publication: Nuclear and mitochondrial DNA editing in human cells with zinc finger deaminases. Lim K, Cho SI, Kim JS. Nat Commun. 2022 Jan 18;13(1):366. doi: 10.1038/s41467-022-27962-0. PubMed 35042880.
Backbone
  Vector backbone: p3s
  Backbone size w/o insert (bp): 5382
  Total vector size (bp): 6408
  Vector type: Mammalian Expression
Growth in bacteria
  Bacterial resistance: Ampicillin, 100 μg/mL
  Growth temperature: 37°C
  Growth strain: DH5alpha
  Copy number: High Copy
Gene/Insert
  Gene/Insert name: mitoZFD for ND1 mutation
  Insert size (bp): 1026
  Promoter: pCMV
  Cloning method: Gibson Cloning
  Sequencing primers: 5′ CGCAAATGGGCGGTAGGCGTG; 3′ TAGAAGGCACAGTCGAGG
Terms and licenses: Academic/Nonprofit Terms; Industry Terms: Not Available to Industry
How to cite: mitoZFD_ND1-Right-G1397-C was a gift from Jin-Soo Kim (Addgene plasmid # 180769 ; http://n2t.net/addgene:180769 ; RRID:Addgene_180769)
