[The description below was written by a language model from this plasmid's Addgene catalogue record and pLannotate feature annotations shown in this document.]
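Description:
mitoZFD_ND1-Right-G1397-C is a 6.4 kb mammalian expression plasmid built on the p3s backbone, encoding one half of a mitochondrially targeted zinc finger deaminase (ZFD) pair directed at the mitochondrial ND1 gene. It is maintained in E. coli through a high-copy ColE1/pUC-type origin with ampicillin selection (AmpR and its bla promoter). An f1 origin is also present. An SV40 promoter–neo–SV40 poly(A) cassette is annotated as well, which would in principle allow G418 selection in mammalian cells, although the record does not state that it is used this way.

The roughly 1 kb insert is transcribed from the CMV immediate-early enhancer/promoter and terminated by the bGH polyadenylation signal, with flanking T7 and SP6 promoters. The automated annotation detects an N-terminal fragment of human ATP5F1B, consistent with a mitochondrial targeting sequence. This is followed by a short segment matching minute virus of mice NS2, a protein that interacts with the export receptor XPO1, so it probably serves as a nuclear export signal. Next comes a region with zinc finger homology (called as ZNF32), which presumably reflects the engineered zinc finger array, and a C-terminal uracil glycosylase inhibitor (UGI) that protects deaminated cytosines from excision repair. The DddAtox half itself is not annotated in the feature table. According to the name and stated purpose, it is the C-terminal portion of the toxin split at G1397, presumably lying in the unannotated stretch between the zinc finger region and UGI.

Because a split DddAtox half is inactive alone, this "Right" construct is intended to be co-expressed with a matching "Left" partner, so that binding at adjacent sites reconstitutes cytosine deaminase activity for base editing of ND1 in human cell mitochondrial DNA.
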