Features (pLannotate 1.2.2; 24 found; start..end, strand, type, name):
     28..80      -  misc_feature   bom (fragment): basis of mobility region from pBR322
    235..614     +  enhancer       CMV enhancer: human cytomegalovirus immediate early enhancer
    615..818     +  promoter       CMV promoter: human cytomegalovirus (CMV) immediate early promoter
    814..847     +  LTR            5' LTR (truncated) (fragment): truncated 5' long terminal repeat (LTR) from HIV-1
    863..881     +  promoter       T7 promoter: promoter for bacteriophage T7 RNA polymerase
    901..1047    +  CDS            ATP5F1B (fragment): ATPB_HUMAN - Also known as ATP5B Experimental evidence at protein level: Swiss-Prot protein existence level 1. Mitochondrial membrane ATP synthase (F(1)F(0) ATP synthase or Complex V) produces ATP from ADP in the presence of a proton gradient across the membrane which is generated by electron transport complexes of the respiratory chain. F-type ATPases consist of two structural domains, F(1) - containing the extramembraneous catalytic core, and F(0) - containing the membrane proton channel, linked together by a central stalk and a peripheral stalk. During catalysis, ATP synthesis in the cataly
   1075..1134    +  CDS            NS2 (fragment): NS2_MUMIP - Experimental evidence at protein level: Swiss-Prot protein existence level 1. Plays an essential role in viral protein synthesis. Plays also a role in active nuclear export of mature particles before host cell lysis, by interacting with host XPO1. From Murine minute virus (strain MVM prototype) (MVM) (Murine minute virus (strain MVM(p))).
   1333..1416    +  CDS            ZNF32 (fragment): ZNF32_HUMAN - Also known as KOX30. Experimental evidence at protein level: Swiss-Prot protein existence level 1. May be involved in transcriptional regulation. From Homo sapiens (Human).
   1675..1923    +  CDS            UGI: UNGI_BPPB2 - Experimental evidence at protein level: Swiss-Prot protein existence level 1. This protein binds specifically and reversibly to the host uracil-DNA glycosylase, preventing removal of uracil residues from PBS2 DNA by the host uracil-excision repair system. From Bacillus phage PBS2 (Bacteriophage PBS2).
   1957..1975    -  promoter       SP6 promoter: promoter for bacteriophage SP6 RNA polymerase
   2001..2225    +  polyA_signal   bGH poly(A) signal: bovine growth hormone polyadenylation signal
   2229..2250    +  promoter       SV40 promoter (fragment): SV40 enhancer and early promoter
   2271..2699    +  rep_origin     f1 ori (sequence partly withheld): f1 bacteriophage origin of replication; arrow indicates direction of (+) strand synthesis
   2713..3042    +  promoter       SV40 promoter: SV40 enhancer and early promoter
   3113..3904    +  CDS            neo: KKA2_KLEPN - Also known as kan, nptII. Experimental evidence at protein level: Swiss-Prot protein existence level 1. Resistance to kanamycin, neomycin, paromomycin, ribostamycin, butirosin and gentamicin B. From Klebsiella pneumoniae.
   3928..4086    +  CDS            ble (fragment): BLE_KLEPN - Experimental evidence at protein level: Swiss-Prot protein existence level 1. Binding protein with a strong affinity to the bleomycin family of antibiotics. Binds to CL990; an antimitotic-antibiotic compound. From Klebsiella pneumoniae.
   4081..4202    +  polyA_signal   SV40 poly(A) signal: SV40 polyadenylation signal
   4275..4291    -  protein_bind   lac operator: The lac repressor binds to the lac operator to inhibit transcription in E. coli. This inhibition can be relieved by adding lactose or isopropyl-β-D-thiogalactopyranoside (IPTG). lac repressor encoded by lacI
   4299..4329    -  promoter       lac promoter: promoter for the E. coli lac operon
   4344..4365    -  protein_bind   CAP binding site: CAP binding activates transcription in the presence of cAMP. E. coli catabolite activator protein
   4378..4470    -  CDS            lacI (fragment): lac repressor; lacI; The lac repressor binds to the lac operator to inhibit transcription in E. coli. This inhibition can be relieved by adding lactose or isopropyl-β-D-thiogalactopyranoside (IPTG).
   4653..5241    -  rep_origin     ori: high-copy-number ColE1/pMB1/pBR322/pUC origin of replication
   5412..6272    -  CDS            AmpR: β-lactamase; bla; confers resistance to ampicillin, carbenicillin, and related antibiotics
   6273..6377    -  promoter       AmpR promoter: bla
>Addgene plasmid #180769 | mitoZFD_ND1-Right-G1397-C | addgene full sequence | sequence record 356292 | Addgene NGS Result
GACGGATCGGGAGATCTCCCGATCCCCTATGGTGCACTCTCAGTACAATCTGCTCTGATGCCGCATAGTT
AAGCCAGTATCTGCTCCCTGCTTGTGTGTTGGAGGTCGCTGAGTAGTGCGCGAGCAAAATTTAAGCTACA
ACAAGGCAAGGCTTGACCGACAATTGCATGAAGAATCTGCTTAGGGTTAGGCGTTTTGCGCTGCTTCGCG
ATGTACGGGCCAGATATACGCGTTGACATTGATTATTGACTAGTTATTAATAGTAATCAATTACGGGGTC
ATTAGTTCATAGCCCATATATGGAGTTCCGCGTTACATAACTTACGGTAAATGGCCCGCCTGGCTGACCG
CCCAACGACCCCCGCCCATTGACGTCAATAATGACGTATGTTCCCATAGTAACGCCAATAGGGACTTTCC
ATTGACGTCAATGGGTGGAGTATTTACGGTAAACTGCCCACTTGGCAGTACATCAAGTGTATCATATGCC
AAGTACGCCCCCTATTGACGTCAATGACGGTAAATGGCCCGCCTGGCATTATGCCCAGTACATGACCTTA
TGGGACTTTCCTACTTGGCAGTACATCTACGTATTAGTCATCGCTATTACCATGGTGATGCGGTTTTGGC
AGTACATCAATGGGCGTGGATAGCGGTTTGACTCACGGGGATTTCCAAGTCTCCACCCCATTGACGTCAA
TGGGAGTTTGTTTTGGCACCAAAATCAACGGGACTTTCCAAAATGTCGTAACAACTCCGCCCCATTGACG
CAAATGGGCGGTAGGCGTGTACGGTGGGAGGTCTATATAAGCAGAGCTCTCTGGCTAACTAGAGAACCCA
CTGCTTACTGGCTTATCGAAATTAATACGACTCACTATAGGGAGACCCAAGCTTGCCACCATGTTGGGGT
TTGTGGGTCGGGTGGCCGCTGCTCCGGCCTCCGGGGCCTTGCGGAGACTCACCCCTTCAGCGTCGCTGCC
CCCAGCTCAGCTCTTACTGCGGGCCGCTCCGACGGCGGTCCATCCTGTCAGGGACTATGCGGCGCAATAC
CCCTACGACGTGCCCGACTACGCCGTGGATGAAATGACCAAAAAGTTCGGCACGCTCACCATTCACGACA
CCGAAAAGGCCGCCGAATTCGGCATTCATGGGGTACCCGCCGCTATGGGAGCCATACCGGTTAAGCGCGG
AGCGACTGGTGAGACCAAGGTGTTCACGGGGAACTCCAATTCCCCCAAGAGCCCCACTAAAGGAGGCTGC
TCCGGGACACCACACGAAGTAGGAGTTTACACCCTGTCTGGCACACCTCACGAGGTGGGAGTGTACACCC
TGTACAAGTGTCCTGAATGCGGCAAATCTTTCAGCACCAAGAACAGCCTCACGGAACACCAAAGAACGCA
TACCGGGGAAAAGCCTTACAAATGCCCCGAGTGCGGTAAGTCTTTCAGCAGCAAGAAAGCCCTGACCGAG
CACCAGAGAACACACACAGGCGAGAAACCTTACGAGTGCAACTACTGTGGCAAGACCTTCAGCGTGTCTA
GCACACTGATCCGGCACCAGAGAATCCACACGGGCGAGAAGCCCTACAGATGCAAGTACTGTGACAGATC
CTTCAGCATCTCTAGCAACCTGCAGAGACACGTGCGGAACATCCACCTGCGGTCCGGTGGATCCACAAAT
CTGTCTGACATCATAGAAAAAGAGACCGGCAAACAACTGGTGATACAAGAAAGTATTCTGATGTTGCCTG
AGGAAGTTGAAGAGGTAATAGGCAACAAGCCTGAAAGCGATATACTGGTACATACCGCATACGATGAGTC
AACTGACGAAAACGTGATGCTCTTGACATCCGATGCCCCTGAATACAAGCCCTGGGCACTTGTAATCCAA
GATAGTAATGGGGAGAACAAAATCAAAATGTTGTAATAGCTCGAGCATGCATCTAGAGGGCCCTATTCTA
TAGTGTCACCTAAATGCTAGAGCTCGCTGATCAGCCTCGACTGTGCCTTCTAGTTGCCAGCCATCTGTTG
TTTGCCCCTCCCCCGTGCCTTCCTTGACCCTGGAAGGTGCCACTCCCACTGTCCTTTCCTAATAAAATGA
GGAAATTGCATCGCATTGTCTGAGTAGGTGTCATTCTATTCTGGGGGGTGGGGTGGGGCAGGACAGCAAG
GGGGAGGATTGGGAAGACAATAGCAGGCATGCTGGGGATGCGGTGGGCTCTATGGCTTCTGAGGCGGAAA
GAACCAGCTGGGGCTCTAGGGGGTATCCCC
[124 nt withheld, positions 2271-2394]
C
[91 nt withheld, positions 2396-2486]
A
[49 nt withheld, positions 2488-2536]
CCTTTGACGTTGGAGTCCACGTTCTTT
[37 nt withheld, positions 2564-2600]
ACCCTATCTCGGTCTATTCTTTTGATTTATAAGGGATTTTGCCGATTTCGGCCTATTGGTTAAAAAATGA
GCTGATTTAACAAAAATTTAACGCGAATTAATTCTGTGGAATGTGTGTCAGTTAGGGTGTGGAAAGTCCC
CAGGCTCCCCAGCAGGCAGAAGTATGCAAAGCATGCATCTCAATTAGTCAGCAACCAGGTGTGGAAAGTC
CCCAGGCTCCCCAGCAGGCAGAAGTATGCAAAGCATGCATCTCAATTAGTCAGCAACCATAGTCCCGCCC
CTAACTCCGCCCATCCCGCCCCTAACTCCGCCCAGTTCCGCCCATTCTCCGCCCCATGGCTGACTAATTT
TTTTTATTTATGCAGAGGCCGAGGCCGCCTCTGCCTCTGAGCTATTCCAGAAGTAGTGAGGAGGCTTTTT
TGGAGGCCTAGGCTTTTGCAAAAAGCTCCCGGCCGGGAGCTTGTATATCCATTTTCGGATCTGATCAAGA
GACAGGATGAGGATCGTTTCGCATGATTGAACAAGATGGATTGCACGCAGGTTCTCCGGCCGCTTGGGTG
GAGAGGCTATTCGGCTATGACTGGGCACAACAGACAATCGGCTGCTCTGATGCCGCCGTGTTCCGGCTGT
CAGCGCAGGGGCGCCCGGTTCTTTTTGTCAAGACCGACCTGTCCGGTGCCCTGAATGAACTGCAGGACGA
GGCAGCGCGGCTATCGTGGCTGGCCACGACGGGCGTTCCTTGCGCAGCTGTGCTCGACGTTGTCACTGAA
GCGGGAAGGGACTGGCTGCTATTGGGCGAAGTGCCGGGGCAGGATCTCCTGTCATCTCACCTTGCTCCTG
CCGAGAAAGTATCCATCATGGCTGATGCAATGCGGCGGCTGCATACGCTTGATCCGGCTACCTGCCCATT
CGACCACCAAGCGAAACATCGCATCGAGCGAGCACGTACTCGGATGGAAGCCGGTCTTGTCGATCAGGAT
GATCTGGACGAAGAGCATCAGGGGCTCGCGCCAGCCGAACTGTTCGCCAGGCTCAAGGCGCGCATGCCCG
ACGGCGAGGATCTCGTCGTGACCCATGGCGATGCCTGCTTGCCGAATATCATGGTGGAAAATGGCCGCTT
TTCTGGATTCATCGACTGTGGCCGGCTGGGTGTGGCGGACCGCTATCAGGACATAGCGTTGGCTACCCGT
GATATTGCTGAAGAGCTTGGCGGCGAATGGGCTGACCGCTTCCTCGTGCTTTACGGTATCGCCGCTCCCG
ATTCGCAGCGCATCGCCTTCTATCGCCTTCTTGACGAGTTCTTCTGAGCGGGACTCTGGGGTTCGAAATG
ACCGACCAAGCGACGCCCAACCTGCCATCACGAGATTTCGATTCCACCGCCGCCTTCTATGAAAGGTTGG
GCTTCGGAATCGTTTTCCGGGACGCCGGCTGGATGATCCTCCAGCGCGGGGATCTCATGCTGGAGTTCTT
CGCCCACCCCAACTTGTTTATTGCAGCTTATAATGGTTACAAATAAAGCAATAGCATCACAAATTTCACA
AATAAAGCATTTTTTTCACTGCATTCTAGTTGTGGTTTGTCCAAACTCATCAATGTATCTTATCATGTCT
GTATACCGTCGACCTCTAGCTAGAGCTTGGCGTAATCATGGTCATAGCTGTTTCCTGTGTGAAATTGTTA
TCCGCTCACAATTCCACACAACATACGAGCCGGAAGCATAAAGTGTAAAGCCTGGGGTGCCTAATGAGTG
AGCTAACTCACATTAATTGCGTTGCGCTCACTGCCCGCTTTCCAGTCGGGAAACCTGTCGTGCCAGCTGC
ATTAATGAATCGGCCAACGCGCGGGGAGAGGCGGTTTGCGTATTGGGCGCTCTTCCGCTTCCTCGCTCAC
TGACTCGCTGCGCTCGGTCGTTCGGCTGCGGCGAGCGGTATCAGCTCACTCAAAGGCGGTAATACGGTTA
TCCACAGAATCAGGGGATAACGCAGGAAAGAACATGTGAGCAAAAGGCCAGCAAAAGGCCAGGAACCGTA
AAAAGGCCGCGTTGCTGGCGTTTTTCCATAGGCTCCGCCCCCCTGACGAGCATCACAAAAATCGACGCTC
AAGTCAGAGGTGGCGAAACCCGACAGGACTATAAAGATACCAGGCGTTTCCCCCTGGAAGCTCCCTCGTG
CGCTCTCCTGTTCCGACCCTGCCGCTTACCGGATACCTGTCCGCCTTTCTCCCTTCGGGAAGCGTGGCGC
TTTCTCATAGCTCACGCTGTAGGTATCTCAGTTCGGTGTAGGTCGTTCGCTCCAAGCTGGGCTGTGTGCA
CGAACCCCCCGTTCAGCCCGACCGCTGCGCCTTATCCGGTAACTATCGTCTTGAGTCCAACCCGGTAAGA
CACGACTTATCGCCACTGGCAGCAGCCACTGGTAACAGGATTAGCAGAGCGAGGTATGTAGGCGGTGCTA
CAGAGTTCTTGAAGTGGTGGCCTAACTACGGCTACACTAGAAGAACAGTATTTGGTATCTGCGCTCTGCT
GAAGCCAGTTACCTTCGGAAAAAGAGTTGGTAGCTCTTGATCCGGCAAACAAACCACCGCTGGTAGCGGT
GGTTTTTTTGTTTGCAAGCAGCAGATTACGCGCAGAAAAAAAGGATCTCAAGAAGATCCTTTGATCTTTT
CTACGGGGTCTGACGCTCAGTGGAACGAAAACTCACGTTAAGGGATTTTGGTCATGAGATTATCAAAAAG
GATCTTCACCTAGATCCTTTTAAATTAAAAATGAAGTTTTAAATCAATCTAAAGTATATATGAGTAAACT
TGGTCTGACAGTTACCAATGCTTAATCAGTGAGGCACCTATCTCAGCGATCTGTCTATTTCGTTCATCCA
TAGTTGCCTGACTCCCCGTCGTGTAGATAACTACGATACGGGAGGGCTTACCATCTGGCCCCAGTGCTGC
AATGATACCGCGAGACCCACGCTCACCGGCTCCAGATTTATCAGCAATAAACCAGCCAGCCGGAAGGGCC
GAGCGCAGAAGTGGTCCTGCAACTTTATCCGCCTCCATCCAGTCTATTAATTGTTGCCGGGAAGCTAGAG
TAAGTAGTTCGCCAGTTAATAGTTTGCGCAACGTTGTTGCCATTGCTACAGGCATCGTGGTGTCACGCTC
GTCGTTTGGTATGGCTTCATTCAGCTCCGGTTCCCAACGATCAAGGCGAGTTACATGATCCCCCATGTTG
TGCAAAAAAGCGGTTAGCTCCTTCGGTCCTCCGATCGTTGTCAGAAGTAAGTTGGCCGCAGTGTTATCAC
TCATGGTTATGGCAGCACTGCATAATTCTCTTACTGTCATGCCATCCGTAAGATGCTTTTCTGTGACTGG
TGAGTACTCAACCAAGTCATTCTGAGAATAGTGTATGCGGCGACCGAGTTGCTCTTGCCCGGCGTCAATA
CGGGATAATACCGCGCCACATAGCAGAACTTTAAAAGTGCTCATCATTGGAAAACGTTCTTCGGGGCGAA
AACTCTCAAGGATCTTACCGCTGTTGAGATCCAGTTCGATGTAACCCACTCGTGCACCCAACTGATCTTC
AGCATCTTTTACTTTCACCAGCGTTTCTGGGTGAGCAAAAACAGGAAGGCAAAATGCCGCAAAAAAGGGA
ATAAGGGCGACACGGAAATGTTGAATACTCATACTCTTCCTTTTTCAATATTATTGAAGCATTTATCAGG
GTTATTGTCTCATGAGCGGATACATATTTGAATGTATTTAGAAAAATAAACAAATAGGGGTTCCGCGCAC
ATTTCCCCGAAAAGTGCCACCTGACGTC
